Addgene plasmid #212993: pαH-S-RRAR/XBB.1.5
Purpose: Mammalian cell expression of SARS-CoV-2 Spike protein of Omicron.XBB.1.5 with with furin side intact
Depositing lab: Priyamvada Acharya. Depositing organization: Duke University. Publication: SARS-CoV-2 Omicron XBB lineage spike structures, conformations, antigenicity, and receptor recognition. Zhang QE, Lindenberger J, Parsons R, Thakur B, Parks R, Park CS, Huang X, Sammour S, Janowska K, Spence TN, Edwards RJ, Martin M, Williams WB, Gobeil S, Montefiori DC, Korber B, Saunders KO, Haynes BF, Haynes BF, Henderson R, Acharya P. bioRxiv [Preprint]. 2024 Mar 12:2024.02.12.580004. doi: 10.1101/2024.02.12.580004. PubMed 38405707.
Backbone
  Vector backbone: pαH
  Backbone size w/o insert (bp): 4746
  Total vector size (bp): 8355
  Vector type: Mammalian Expression
Growth in bacteria
  Bacterial resistance: Ampicillin, 100 μg/mL
  Growth temperature: 37°C
  Growth strain: DH5alpha
  Copy number: High Copy
Gene/Insert
  Gene/Insert name: Spike S-RRAR/XBB.1.5 (alt name: SARS-CoV 2-Omicron.XBB.1.5 with furin side intact)
  Insert size (bp): 3612
  Mutation: Ectodomain (AAs 1-1208); furin site intake; (T19I,Del24/26,A27S,V83A,G142D,Del144,H146Q,Q183E,V213E,G252V, G339H,R346T,L368I,S371F,S373P,S375F,T376A,D405N,R408S,K417N,N440K,V445P,G446S,N460K,S477N,T478K,E484A,F486P,F490S,Q498R,N501Y,Y505H,H655Y,N679K,P681H,N764K,D796Y,Q954H,N969K)
  Entrez Gene: S (a.k.a. GU280_gp02, spike glycoprotein)
  Promoter: CMV
  Tag / fusion protein: HRV 3C cleavage site (before tags) C terminal on backbone 8X His tag C and 2X Strep-Tag II C terminal on backbone (C terminal on backbone)
  Cloning method: Unknown
  Sequencing primers: 5′ cctctgctaaccatgttcatgc
Terms and licenses: Academic/Nonprofit Terms; Industry Terms: Not Available to Industry
Depositor comments: A portion of this plasmid was derived from a plasmid made by Jason McLellan;
How to cite: pαH-S-RRAR/XBB.1.5 was a gift from Priyamvada Acharya (Addgene plasmid # 212993 ; http://n2t.net/addgene:212993 ; RRID:Addgene_212993)
