[The description below was written by a language model from this plasmid's Addgene catalogue record and pLannotate feature annotations shown in this document.]
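Description:
pαH-S-RRAR/XBB.1.5 is a mammalian expression plasmid of about 8.4 kb, built on the pαH backbone, for producing a soluble SARS-CoV-2 spike ectodomain from the Omicron XBB.1.5 lineage. It is propagated in E. coli as a high-copy plasmid through a ColE1/pUC-type origin and selected with ampicillin via the β-lactamase (AmpR) gene and its own promoter. Remnants of the lac promoter, operator, CAP site and a lacI fragment are backbone carry-over with no evident role in expression.

The catalogue lists the promoter as CMV, but the annotated sequence shows a CAG-type arrangement: the CMV immediate-early enhancer joined to the chicken β-actin promoter and a chimeric β-actin/β-globin intron, with transcription terminated by a rabbit β-globin polyadenylation signal. The short haemoglobin-like hits flanking the insert probably reflect β-globin-derived untranslated sequence. The roughly 3.6 kb insert encodes spike residues 1–1208, omitting the transmembrane and cytoplasmic regions. It carries the XBB.1.5 set of substitutions and deletions across the N-terminal domain, receptor-binding domain and S2. The native RRAR furin cleavage site at the S1/S2 junction is kept intact rather than mutated, so the protein can be cleaved during production.

Downstream of the ectodomain the backbone supplies an HRV 3C protease site followed by an 8×His tag and a tandem Strep-Tag II, which allows affinity purification and subsequent tag removal. The feature table annotates only one Strep-Tag II copy and leaves the region between the spike coding sequence and that tag unannotated. The associated work concerns the structures, conformations, antigenicity and receptor recognition of XBB-lineage spikes.
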