Features (pLannotate 1.2.2; 15 found; start..end, strand, type, name):
      5..384     +  enhancer       CMV enhancer: human cytomegalovirus immediate early enhancer
    386..661     +  promoter       chicken β-actin promoter: No description available
    662..1678    +  intron         chimeric intron: chimera between introns from chicken β-actin and rabbit β-globin
   1676..1753    +  CDS            HBBC_AMMLE (fragment): Experimental evidence at protein level: Swiss-Prot protein existence level 1. Involved in oxygen transport from the lung to the various peripheral tissues. From Ammotragus lervia (Barbary sheep) (Antilope lervia).
   1766..5377    +  CDS            S (fragment) (sequence partly withheld): SPIKE_SARS2 - Experimental evidence at protein level: Swiss-Prot protein existence level 1. [Spike glycoprotein]: May down-regulate host tetherin (BST2) by lysosomal degradation, thereby counteracting its antiviral activity. From Severe acute respiratory syndrome coronavirus 2 (2019-nCoV) (SARS-CoV-2).
   5594..5617    +  CDS            Strep-Tag II: peptide that binds Strep-Tactin®, an engineered form of streptavidin
   5639..5713    +  CDS            HBB (fragment): HBB_PONPY - Experimental evidence at transcript level: Swiss-Prot protein existence level 2. Involved in oxygen transport from the lung to the various peripheral tissues. From Pongo pygmaeus (Bornean orangutan).
   5784..5839    +  polyA_signal   β-globin poly(A) signal: rabbit β-globin polyadenylation signal (Gil and Proudfoot, 1987)
   6224..6240    -  protein_bind   lac operator: The lac repressor binds to the lac operator to inhibit transcription in E. coli. This inhibition can be relieved by adding lactose or isopropyl-β-D-thiogalactopyranoside (IPTG). lac repressor encoded by lacI
   6248..6278    -  promoter       lac promoter: promoter for the E. coli lac operon
   6293..6314    -  protein_bind   CAP binding site: CAP binding activates transcription in the presence of cAMP. E. coli catabolite activator protein
   6330..6431    -  CDS            lacI (fragment): LACI_ECOLI - Experimental evidence at protein level: Swiss-Prot protein existence level 1. Repressor of the lactose operon. Binds allolactose as an inducer. From Escherichia coli (strain K12).
   6614..7202    -  rep_origin     ori: high-copy-number ColE1/pMB1/pBR322/pUC origin of replication
   7373..8233    -  CDS            AmpR: β-lactamase; bla; confers resistance to ampicillin, carbenicillin, and related antibiotics
   8234..8338    -  promoter       AmpR promoter: bla
>Addgene plasmid #212993 | pαH-S-RRAR/XBB.1.5 | addgene full sequence | sequence record 423196 | Addgene NGS Result
GGTCGACATTGATTATTGACTAGTTATTAATAGTAATCAATTACGGGGTCATTAGTTCATAGCCCATATA
TGGAGTTCCGCGTTACATAACTTACGGTAAATGGCCCGCCTGGCTGACCGCCCAACGACCCCCGCCCATT
GACGTCAATAATGACGTATGTTCCCATAGTAACGCCAATAGGGACTTTCCATTGACGTCAATGGGTGGAG
TATTTACGGTAAACTGCCCACTTGGCAGTACATCAAGTGTATCATATGCCAAGTACGCCCCCTATTGACG
TCAATGACGGTAAATGGCCCGCCTGGCATTATGCCCAGTACATGACCTTATGGGACTTTCCTACTTGGCA
GTACATCTACGTATTAGTCATCGCTATTACCATGGTCGAGGTGAGCCCCACGTTCTGCTTCACTCTCCCC
ATCTCCCCCCCCTCCCCACCCCCAATTTTGTATTTATTTATTTTTTAATTATTTTGTGCAGCGATGGGGG
CGGGGGGGGGGGGGGSGCGCGCCAGGCGGGGCGGGGCGGGGCGAGGGGCGGGGCGGGGCGAGGCGGAGAG
GTGCGGCGGCAGCCAATCAGAGCGGCGCGCTCCGAAAGTTTCCTTTTATGGCGAGGCGGCGGCGGCGGCG
GCCCTATAAAAAGCGAAGCGCGCGGCGGGCGGGAGTCGCTGCGCGCTGCCTTCGCCCCGTGCCCCGCTCC
GCCGCCGCCTCGCGCCGCCCGCCCCGGCTCTGACTGACCGCGTTACTCCCACAGGTGAGCGGGCGGGACG
GCCCTTCTCCTCCGGGCTGTAATTAGCGCTTGGTTTAATGACGGCTTGTTTCTTTTCTGTGGCTGCGTGA
AAGCCTTGAGGGGCTCCGGGAGGGCCCTTTGTGCGGGGGGAGCGGCTCGGGGGGTGCGTGCGTGTGTGTG
TGCGTGGGGAGCGCCGCGTGCGGCTCCGCGCTGCCCGGCGGCTGTGAGCGCTGCGGGCGCGGCGCGGGGC
TTTGTGCGCTCCGCAGTGTGCGCGAGGGGAGCGCGGCCGGGGGCGGTGCCCCGCGGTGCGGGGGGGGCTG
CGAGGGGAACAAAGGCTGCGTGCGGGGTGTGTGCGTGGGGGGGTGAGCAGGGGGTGTGGGCGCGTCGGTC
GGGCTGCAACCCCCCCTGCACCCCCCTCCCCGAGTTGCTGAGCACGGCCCGGCTTCGGGTGCGGGGCTCC
GTACGGGGCGTGGCGCGGGGCTCGCCGTGCCGGGCGGGGGGTGGCGGCAGGTGGGGGTGCCGGGCGGGGC
GGGGCCGCCTCGGGCCGGGGAGGGCTCGGGGGAGGGGCGCGGCGGCCCCCGGAGCGCCGGCGGCTGTCGA
GGCGCGGCGAGCCGCAGCCATTGCCTTTTATGGTAATCGTGCGAGAGGGCGCAGGGACTTCCTTTGTCCC
AAATCTGTGCGGAGCCGAAATCTGGGAGGCGCCGCCGCACCCCCTCTAGCGGGCGCGGGGCGAAGCGGTG
CGGCGCCGGCAGGAAGGAAATGGGCGGGGAGGGCCTTCGTGCGTCGCCGCGCCGCCGTCCCCTTCTCCCT
CTCCAGCCTCGGGGCTGTCCGCGGGGGGACGGCTGCCTTCGGGGGGGACGGGGCAGGGCGGGGTTCGGCT
TCTGGCGTGTGACCGGCGGCTCTAGCGCCTCTGCTAACCATGTTCATGCCTTCTTCTTTTTCCTACAGCT
CCTGGGCAACGTGCTGGTTGTTGTGCTGTCTCATCATTTTGGCAAAGAATTGCGGCCGTCTCAGGCCGAG
TTCGGTACCGCCACCATGTTCGTGTTCCTGGTGCTCCTGCCTCTGGTGAGCAGCCAGTGCGTGAACCTGA
TCACCCGAACCCAGTCCTACACCAACAGCTTTACACGGGGCGTGTACTACCCTGACAAGGTGTTCAGATC
TAGCGTCCTGCACAGCACTCAGGACCTCTTCCTGCCGTTCTTCAGCAACGTGACATGGTTCCACGCCATC
CACGTGAGCGGCACAAACGGAACCAAGCGGTTTGATAACCCCGCCCTGCCATTCAATGATGGAGTTTACT
TCGCCAGTACCGAGAAGAGTAACATCATCCGGGGCTGGATCTTCGGCACCACCCTGGATAGCAAAACACA
GAGCCTCCTGATCGTGAACAATGCCACGAACGTCGTGATCAAGGTGTGCGAGTTCCAGTTTTGCAATGAT
CCTTTCCTGGACGTGTACCAGAAGAACAACAAGAGCTGGATGGAAAGCGAGTTCAGAGTCTACAGCAGCG
CCAACAACTGCACATTCGAGTACGTCTCTCAGCCTTTTCTGATGGACCTTGAGGGGAAAGAAGGCAACTT
CAAGAACCTGAGAGAATTCGTGTTCAAGAACATCGACGGCTACTTCAAAATCTACTCCAAGCACACACCC
ATCAACCTGGAGCGGGACCTCCCTCAGGGCTTCAGCGCCCTGGAACCCCTGGTCGACCTGCCCATAGGCA
TCAACATAACGCGGTTCCAAACCCTGCTGGCCCTGCATAGATCCTACCTGACTCCTGTGGACAGCAGCAG
CGGATGGACCGCCGGAGCTGCAGCCTACTATGTGGGCTACCTGCAACCTAGAACCTTCCTGCTGAAGTAC
AACGAGAACGGCACAATCACAGACGCCGTCGACTGCGCCCTGGACCCTCTCTCTGAGACAAAGTGCACCC
TGAAGTCCTTCACCGTGGAAAAGGGCATCTACCAGACCAGCAACTTCCGGGTGCAGCCT
[669 nt withheld, positions 2720-3388]
CTGACCGGGACCGGCGTGCTGACCGAAAGCAACAAAAAGTTCCTCCCCTTCCAGCAGTTCGGCCGTGATA
TCGCTGACACCACAGATGCCGTCAGAGATCCACAGACCCTGGAAATCCTGGATATTACACCCTGCTCCTT
CGGAGGAGTTTCTGTGATCACCCCCGGGACCAATACCAGCAACCAGGTGGCTGTGCTGTACCAAGGTGTT
AACTGCACCGAGGTTCCTGTGGCCATCCACGCCGATCAGCTGACACCTACTTGGAGAGTGTACTCCACTG
GCTCCAATGTGTTCCAGACCAGGGCCGGATGTCTGATCGGCGCCGAGTACGTGAATAACAGTTACGAGTG
CGACATCCCTATCGGCGCCGGCATCTGTGCCAGCTACCAGACCCAGACAAAGAGCCATAGACGGGCTAGA
TCTGTAGCTAGCCAGAGCATCATCGCCTACACCATGAGCCTGGGCGCAGAGAACAGCGTGGCCTATTCCA
ACAACTCTATCGCCATTCCCACCAACTTTACAATTAGCGTCACAACAGAGATCCTGCCCGTGAGCATGAC
CAAGACCAGCGTGGACTGTACAATGTACATCTGTGGCGACAGCACTGAATGCAGCAACCTGCTGCTGCAA
TACGGCTCCTTTTGCACCCAACTGAAGCGGGCGCTGACCGGAATCGCCGTGGAACAGGACAAAAATACCC
AGGAGGTGTTCGCCCAAGTGAAGCAGATCTACAAGACCCCACCTATCAAGTACTTCGGCGGCTTTAACTT
TAGCCAGATTCTCCCTGATCCTTCTAAGCCTAGCAAGCGGAGCTTTATCGAGGATCTGCTGTTCAACAAG
GTCACCCTGGCCGATGCCGGCTTTATCAAACAGTATGGCGATTGTCTGGGCGACATAGCCGCCAGAGATC
TGATCTGCGCCCAGAAATTCAACGGCCTGACAGTTCTCCCACCTCTGCTGACCGACGAGATGATCGCTCA
GTACACCTCTGCCCTGCTGGCTGGCACCATCACATCTGGGTGGACATTTGGCGCCGGCGCCGCCCTGCAG
ATCCCCTTTGCCATGCAGATGGCCTATAGATTCAACGGAATCGGCGTGACCCAGAACGTGCTGTATGAAA
ACCAGAAGCTGATCGCTAACCAGTTCAATTCTGCCATCGGCAAGATCCAGGACTCCCTCTCCTCTACCGC
CAGCGCCCTGGGCAAACTGCAGGACGTGGTGAATCACAACGCCCAAGCCCTGAACACCCTGGTGAAGCAG
CTCAGCAGCAAGTTTGGCGCCATCAGCTCTGTGCTGAACGATATCCTGTCTAGACTGGACAAGGTGGAAG
CCGAAGTCCAGATCGATAGACTGATCACAGGCAGACTGCAGTCCCTGCAAACCTACGTGACCCAACAGCT
GATCAGGGCCGCTGAAATAAGAGCCAGCGCCAATCTCGCCGCTACCAAGATGTCCGAGTGTGTGCTGGGA
CAGTCTAAACGCGTTGACTTCTGCGGCAAAGGCTATCACCTGATGAGCTTCCCCCAGAGCGCGCCGCACG
GCGTGGTGTTCCTGCATGTGACATACGTGCCTGCCCAAGAGAAGAATTTCACAACCGCCCCTGCCATCTG
CCACGACGGCAAGGCCCACTTCCCAAGAGAGGGCGTTTTCGTTTCCAATGGCACACACTGGTTCGTGACA
CAAAGAAACTTCTACGAACCCCAGATTATCACCACCGACAACACCTTCGTGAGTGGCAATTGTGACGTGG
TCATCGGAATCGTGAACAACACAGTGTACGACCCTCTGCAACCTGAGCTGGACTCTTTTAAGGAAGAGCT
GGACAAGTACTTTAAAAACCACACCAGCCCCGATGTGGACCTGGGCGACATCAGTGGCATTAACGCCAGC
GTGGTGAACATCCAAAAGGAAATCGACAGACTGAACGAGGTGGCCAAGAACCTGAACGAGTCCCTGATCG
ACCTGCAGGAGCTCGGCAAATACGAGCAGGGATCCGGATACATCCCCGAGGCCCCCAGAGATGGCCAGGC
CTACGTGCGGAAGGACGGCGAGTGGGTACTGCTGAGCACATTCCTGGGCAGATCCCTGGAGGTGCTGTTC
CAGGGCCCAGGCCATCACCACCATCACCACCATCATAGCGCCTGGTCCCACCCCCAGTTCGAGAAGGGCG
GCGGTAGTGGAGGGGGCGGATCTGGCGGCTCAGCTTGGAGCCACCCCCAGTTCGAAAAGTGATAATGACT
CGAGCGATAATTCACTCCTCAGGTGCAGGCTGCCTATCAGAAGGTGGTGGCTGGTGTGGCCAATGCCCTG
GCTCACAAATACCACTGAGATCTTTTTCCCTCTGCCAAAAATTATGGGGACATCATGAAGCCCCTTGAGC
ATCTGACTTCTGGCTAATAAAGGAAATTTATTTTCATTGCAATAGTGTGTTGGAATTTTTTGTGTCTCTC
ACTCGGAAGGACATATGGGAGGGCAAATCATTTAAAACATCAGAATGAGTATTTGGTTTAGAGTTTGGCA
ACATATGCCCATATGCTGGCTGCCATGAACAAAGGTTGGCTATAAAGAGGTCATCAGTATATGAAACAGC
CCCCTGCTGTCCATTCCTTATTCCATAGAAAAGCCTTGACTTGAGGTTAGATTTTTTTTATATTTTGTTT
TGTGTTATTTTTTTCTTTAACATCCCTAAAATTTTCCTTACATGTTTTACTAGCCAGATTTTTCCTCCTC
TCCTGACTACTCCCAGTCATAGCTGTCCCTCTTCTCTTATGGAGATCCCTCGACCTGCAGCCCAAGCTTG
GCGTAATCATGGTCATAGCTGTTTCCTGTGTGAAATTGTTATCCGCTCACAATTCCACACAACATACGAG
CCGGAAGCATAAAGTGTAAAGCCTGGGGTGCCTAATGAGTGAGCTAACTCACATTAATTGCGTTGCGCTC
ACTGCCCGCTTTCCAGTCGGGAAACCTGTCGTGCCAGCGGATCGATCCGCTGCATTAATGAATCGGCCAA
CGCGCGGGGAGAGGCGGTTTGCGTATTGGGCGCTCTTCCGCTTCCTCGCTCACTGACTCGCTGCGCTCGG
TCGTTCGGCTGCGGCGAGCGGTATCAGCTCACTCAAAGGCGGTAATACGGTTATCCACAGAATCAGGGGA
TAACGCAGGAAAGAACATGTGAGCAAAAGGCCAGCAAAAGGCCAGGAACCGTAAAAAGGCCGCGTTGCTG
GCGTTTTTCCATAGGCTCCGCCCCCCTGACGAGCATCACAAAAATCGACGCTCAAGTCAGAGGTGGCGAA
ACCCGACAGGACTATAAAGATACCAGGCGTTTCCCCCTGGAAGCTCCCTCGTGCGCTCTCCTGTTCCGAC
CCTGCCGCTTACCGGATACCTGTCCGCCTTTCTCCCTTCGGGAAGCGTGGCGCTTTCTCATAGCTCACGC
TGTAGGTATCTCAGTTCGGTGTAGGTCGTTCGCTCCAAGCTGGGCTGTGTGCACGAACCCCCCGTTCAGC
CCGACCGCTGCGCCTTATCCGGTAACTATCGTCTTGAGTCCAACCCGGTAAGACACGACTTATCGCCACT
GGCAGCAGCCACTGGTAACAGGATTAGCAGAGCGAGGTATGTAGGCGGTGCTACAGAGTTCTTGAAGTGG
TGGCCTAACTACGGCTACACTAGAAGAACAGTATTTGGTATCTGCGCTCTGCTGAAGCCAGTTACCTTCG
GAAAAAGAGTTGGTAGCTCTTGATCCGGCAAACAAACCACCGCTGGTAGCGGTGGTTTTTTTGTTTGCAA
GCAGCAGATTACGCGCAGAAAAAAAGGATCTCAAGAAGATCCTTTGATCTTTTCTACGGGGTCTGACGCT
CAGTGGAACGAAAACTCACGTTAAGGGATTTTGGTCATGAGATTATCAAAAAGGATCTTCACCTAGATCC
TTTTAAATTAAAAATGAAGTTTTAAATCAATCTAAAGTATATATGAGTAAACTTGGTCTGACAGTTACCA
ATGCTTAATCAGTGAGGCACCTATCTCAGCGATCTGTCTATTTCGTTCATCCATAGTTGCCTGACTCCCC
GTCGTGTAGATAACTACGATACGGGAGGGCTTACCATCTGGCCCCAGTGCTGCAATGATACCGCGAGACC
CACGCTCACCGGCTCCAGATTTATCAGCAATAAACCAGCCAGCCGGAAGGGCCGAGCGCAGAAGTGGTCC
TGCAACTTTATCCGCCTCCATCCAGTCTATTAATTGTTGCCGGGAAGCTAGAGTAAGTAGTTCGCCAGTT
AATAGTTTGCGCAACGTTGTTGCCATTGCTACAGGCATCGTGGTGTCACGCTCGTCGTTTGGTATGGCTT
CATTCAGCTCCGGTTCCCAACGATCAAGGCGAGTTACATGATCCCCCATGTTGTGCAAAAAAGCGGTTAG
CTCCTTCGGTCCTCCGATCGTTGTCAGAAGTAAGTTGGCCGCAGTGTTATCACTCATGGTTATGGCAGCA
CTGCATAATTCTCTTACTGTCATGCCATCCGTAAGATGCTTTTCTGTGACTGGTGAGTACTCAACCAAGT
CATTCTGAGAATAGTGTATGCGGCGACCGAGTTGCTCTTGCCCGGCGTCAATACGGGATAATACCGCGCC
ACATAGCAGAACTTTAAAAGTGCTCATCATTGGAAAACGTTCTTCGGGGCGAAAACTCTCAAGGATCTTA
CCGCTGTTGAGATCCAGTTCGATGTAACCCACTCGTGCACCCAACTGATCTTCAGCATCTTTTACTTTCA
CCAGCGTTTCTGGGTGAGCAAAAACAGGAAGGCAAAATGCCGCAAAAAAGGGAATAAGGGCGACACGGAA
ATGTTGAATACTCATACTCTTCCTTTTTCAATATTATTGAAGCATTTATCAGGGTTATTGTCTCATGAGC
GGATACATATTTGAATGTATTTAGAAAAATAAACAAATAGGGGTTCCGCGCACATTTCCCCGAAAAGTGC
CACCTG
